Addgene plasmid #112466: pMLX.1.0-gDNA
Purpose: CRISPR plasmid for expression of Cas9 and gRNA targeting human transcription factor MLX
Depositing lab: Kevin White.
Backbone
  Vector backbone: pX330
  Backbone manufacturer: Zhang lab (Addgene plasmid ID: 42230)
  Vector type: Mammalian Expression, CRISPR
Growth in bacteria
  Bacterial resistance: Ampicillin, 100 μg/mL
  Growth temperature: 37°C
  Growth strain: DH5alpha
  Copy number: High Copy
Gene/Insert
  Gene/Insert name: MLX
  gRNA/shRNA sequence: CAGCTTTACTGACCGGTTCT TGG
  Species: H. sapiens (human)
  Entrez Gene: MLX (a.k.a. MAD7, MXD7, TCFL4, TF4, bHLHd13)
  Cloning method: Restriction Enzyme; 5′ cloning site BbsI (destroyed during cloning); 3′ cloning site BbsI (destroyed during cloning)
  Sequencing primers: 5′ hU6-F (5'-GAGGGCCTATTTCCCATGATT-3')
Terms and licenses: Academic/Nonprofit Terms; Industry Terms: Not Available to Industry
Depositor comments: gRNA sequence listed includes 20 nucleotide target sequence, followed by the uncloned PAM sequence. The PAM sequence is not present in the plasmid. Use with plasmid pMLX-donor.
How to cite: pMLX.1.0-gDNA was a gift from Kevin White (Addgene plasmid # 112466 ; http://n2t.net/addgene:112466 ; RRID:Addgene_112466)
