[The description below was written by a language model from this plasmid's Addgene catalogue record and pLannotate feature annotations shown in this document.]
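Description:
pMLX.1.0-gDNA is a mammalian CRISPR expression plasmid built on the pX330 backbone. From a single vector it delivers both Streptococcus pyogenes Cas9 and a single guide RNA directed against the human transcription factor gene MLX. It is propagated in E. coli as a high-copy plasmid through a ColE1/pUC-type origin and is selected with ampicillin via the β-lactamase gene. An f1/M13 phage origin and a single AAV2 inverted terminal repeat are also annotated as backbone elements. With only one ITR called, the record gives no indication that the plasmid is meant for AAV packaging. No mammalian selection marker or fluorescent reporter is annotated.

The guide cassette consists of the human U6 RNA polymerase III promoter followed by the 20-nucleotide MLX-targeting spacer and the S. pyogenes gRNA scaffold. The spacer was inserted between BbsI sites that were destroyed during cloning. The PAM belongs to the genomic target and is not present in the plasmid. Cas9 is expressed from a separate hybrid Pol II promoter made of the CMV enhancer, the chicken β-actin promoter and a hybrid CBA/MVM intron. The annotation software labels the Cas9 coding sequence as adjoining N- and C-terminal portions, which together form one continuous open reading frame. This ends in a nucleoplasmin bipartite nuclear localization signal and is followed by a bGH polyadenylation signal.

The depositor's sequence and the repository's sequencing result differ slightly in length, with the discrepancy falling mainly within the chicken β-actin promoter region, but they show the same architecture. The depositor notes that the plasmid is intended for use with a companion plasmid, pMLX-donor. This suggests Cas9 cleavage at the MLX locus followed by donor-templated editing, although the record does not specify the modification introduced.
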