Features (pLannotate 1.2.2; 18 found; start..end, strand, type, name):
     79..122     +  misc_RNA       gRNA scaffold (fragment): guide RNA scaffold for the Streptococcus pyogenes CRISPR/Cas9 system
    169..454     +  enhancer       CMV enhancer: human cytomegalovirus immediate early enhancer; contains an 18-bp deletion relative to the standard CMV enhancer
    456..733     +  promoter       chicken β-actin promoter: No description available
    734..962     +  intron         hybrid intron: hybrid between chicken β-actin (CBA) and minute virus of mice (MMV) introns (Gray et al., 2011)
   1100..2701    +  CDS            Cas9(N): N-terminal portion of Streptococcus pyogenes Cas9 (Zetsche et al., 2015)
   2702..5200    +  CDS            Cas9(C): C-terminal portion of Streptococcus pyogenes Cas9 (Zetsche et al., 2015)
   5201..5248    +  CDS            nucleoplasmin NLS: bipartite nuclear localization signal from nucleoplasmin
   5282..5393    +  polyA_signal   bGH poly(A) signal: bovine growth hormone polyadenylation signal
   5498..5638    +  repeat_region  AAV2 ITR: inverted terminal repeat of adeno-associated virus serotype 2 inverted
   5643..5694    -  misc_feature   bom (fragment): basis of mobility region from pBR322
   5713..6093    +  rep_origin     M13 ori (sequence partly withheld): M13 bacteriophage origin of replication; arrow indicates direction of (+) strand synthesis
   6169..6218    -  misc_feature   bom (fragment): basis of mobility region from pBR322
   6320..6355    -  CDS            rop (fragment): Rop protein, which maintains plasmids at low copy number; rop
   6450..6554    +  promoter       AmpR promoter: bla
   6555..7415    +  CDS            AmpR: β-lactamase; bla; confers resistance to ampicillin, carbenicillin, and related antibiotics
   7586..8174    +  rep_origin     ori: high-copy-number ColE1/pMB1/pBR322/pUC origin of replication
   8236..8476    +  promoter       U6 promoter: RNA polymerase III promoter for human U6 snRNA
   8505..72      +  misc_RNA       gRNA scaffold (across the origin): guide RNA scaffold for the Streptococcus pyogenes CRISPR/Cas9 system
>Addgene plasmid #112466 | pMLX.1.0-gDNA | depositor full sequence | sequence record 211857 | Full Sequence
TAGAGCTAGAAATAGCAAGTTAAAATAAGGCTAGTCCGTTATCAACTTGAAAAAGTGGCACCGAGTCGGT
GCTTTTTTGTTTTAGAGCTAGAAATAGCAAGTTAAAATAAGGCTAGTCCGTTTTTAGCGCGTGCGCCAAT
TCTGCAGACAAATGGCTCTAGAGGTACCCGTTACATAACTTACGGTAAATGGCCCGCCTGGCTGACCGCC
CAACGACCCCCGCCCATTGACGTCAATAGTAACGCCAATAGGGACTTTCCATTGACGTCAATGGGTGGAG
TATTTACGGTAAACTGCCCACTTGGCAGTACATCAAGTGTATCATATGCCAAGTACGCCCCCTATTGACG
TCAATGACGGTAAATGGCCCGCCTGGCATTGTGCCCAGTACATGACCTTATGGGACTTTCCTACTTGGCA
GTACATCTACGTATTAGTCATCGCTATTACCATGGTCGAGGTGAGCCCCACGTTCTGCTTCACTCTCCCC
ATCTCCCCCCCCTCCCCACCCCCAATTTTGTATTTATTTATTTTTTAATTATTTTGTGCAGCGATGGGGG
CGGGGGGGGGGGGGGGGCGCGCGCCAGGCGGGGCGGGGCGGGGCGAGGGGCGGGGCGGGGCGAGGCGGAG
AGGTGCGGCGGCAGCCAATCAGAGCGGCGCGCTCCGAAAGTTTCCTTTTATGGCGAGGCGGCGGCGGCGG
CGGCCCTATAAAAAGCGAAGCGCGCGGCGGGCGGGAGTCGCTGCGACGCTGCCTTCGCCCCGTGCCCCGC
TCCGCCGCCGCCTCGCGCCGCCCGCCCCGGCTCTGACTGACCGCGTTACTCCCACAGGTGAGCGGGCGGG
ACGGCCCTTCTCCTCCGGGCTGTAATTAGCTGAGCAAGAGGTAAGGGTTTAAGGGATGGTTGGTTGGTGG
GGTATTAATGTTTAATTACCTGGAGCACCTGCCTGAAATCACTTTTTTTCAGGTTGGACCGGTGCCACCA
TGGACTATAAGGACCACGACGGAGACTACAAGGATCATGATATTGATTACAAAGACGATGACGATAAGAT
GGCCCCAAAGAAGAAGCGGAAGGTCGGTATCCACGGAGTCCCAGCAGCCGACAAGAAGTACAGCATCGGC
CTGGACATCGGCACCAACTCTGTGGGCTGGGCCGTGATCACCGACGAGTACAAGGTGCCCAGCAAGAAAT
TCAAGGTGCTGGGCAACACCGACCGGCACAGCATCAAGAAGAACCTGATCGGAGCCCTGCTGTTCGACAG
CGGCGAAACAGCCGAGGCCACCCGGCTGAAGAGAACCGCCAGAAGAAGATACACCAGACGGAAGAACCGG
ATCTGCTATCTGCAAGAGATCTTCAGCAACGAGATGGCCAAGGTGGACGACAGCTTCTTCCACAGACTGG
AAGAGTCCTTCCTGGTGGAAGAGGATAAGAAGCACGAGCGGCACCCCATCTTCGGCAACATCGTGGACGA
GGTGGCCTACCACGAGAAGTACCCCACCATCTACCACCTGAGAAAGAAACTGGTGGACAGCACCGACAAG
GCCGACCTGCGGCTGATCTATCTGGCCCTGGCCCACATGATCAAGTTCCGGGGCCACTTCCTGATCGAGG
GCGACCTGAACCCCGACAACAGCGACGTGGACAAGCTGTTCATCCAGCTGGTGCAGACCTACAACCAGCT
GTTCGAGGAAAACCCCATCAACGCCAGCGGCGTGGACGCCAAGGCCATCCTGTCTGCCAGACTGAGCAAG
AGCAGACGGCTGGAAAATCTGATCGCCCAGCTGCCCGGCGAGAAGAAGAATGGCCTGTTCGGAAACCTGA
TTGCCCTGAGCCTGGGCCTGACCCCCAACTTCAAGAGCAACTTCGACCTGGCCGAGGATGCCAAACTGCA
GCTGAGCAAGGACACCTACGACGACGACCTGGACAACCTGCTGGCCCAGATCGGCGACCAGTACGCCGAC
CTGTTTCTGGCCGCCAAGAACCTGTCCGACGCCATCCTGCTGAGCGACATCCTGAGAGTGAACACCGAGA
TCACCAAGGCCCCCCTGAGCGCCTCTATGATCAAGAGATACGACGAGCACCACCAGGACCTGACCCTGCT
GAAAGCTCTCGTGCGGCAGCAGCTGCCTGAGAAGTACAAAGAGATTTTCTTCGACCAGAGCAAGAACGGC
TACGCCGGCTACATTGACGGCGGAGCCAGCCAGGAAGAGTTCTACAAGTTCATCAAGCCCATCCTGGAAA
AGATGGACGGCACCGAGGAACTGCTCGTGAAGCTGAACAGAGAGGACCTGCTGCGGAAGCAGCGGACCTT
CGACAACGGCAGCATCCCCCACCAGATCCACCTGGGAGAGCTGCACGCCATTCTGCGGCGGCAGGAAGAT
TTTTACCCATTCCTGAAGGACAACCGGGAAAAGATCGAGAAGATCCTGACCTTCCGCATCCCCTACTACG
TGGGCCCTCTGGCCAGGGGAAACAGCAGATTCGCCTGGATGACCAGAAAGAGCGAGGAAACCATCACCCC
CTGGAACTTCGAGGAAGTGGTGGACAAGGGCGCTTCCGCCCAGAGCTTCATCGAGCGGATGACCAACTTC
GATAAGAACCTGCCCAACGAGAAGGTGCTGCCCAAGCACAGCCTGCTGTACGAGTACTTCACCGTGTATA
ACGAGCTGACCAAAGTGAAATACGTGACCGAGGGAATGAGAAAGCCCGCCTTCCTGAGCGGCGAGCAGAA
AAAGGCCATCGTGGACCTGCTGTTCAAGACCAACCGGAAAGTGACCGTGAAGCAGCTGAAAGAGGACTAC
TTCAAGAAAATCGAGTGCTTCGACTCCGTGGAAATCTCCGGCGTGGAAGATCGGTTCAACGCCTCCCTGG
GCACATACCACGATCTGCTGAAAATTATCAAGGACAAGGACTTCCTGGACAATGAGGAAAACGAGGACAT
TCTGGAAGATATCGTGCTGACCCTGACACTGTTTGAGGACAGAGAGATGATCGAGGAACGGCTGAAAACC
TATGCCCACCTGTTCGACGACAAAGTGATGAAGCAGCTGAAGCGGCGGAGATACACCGGCTGGGGCAGGC
TGAGCCGGAAGCTGATCAACGGCATCCGGGACAAGCAGTCCGGCAAGACAATCCTGGATTTCCTGAAGTC
CGACGGCTTCGCCAACAGAAACTTCATGCAGCTGATCCACGACGACAGCCTGACCTTTAAAGAGGACATC
CAGAAAGCCCAGGTGTCCGGCCAGGGCGATAGCCTGCACGAGCACATTGCCAATCTGGCCGGCAGCCCCG
CCATTAAGAAGGGCATCCTGCAGACAGTGAAGGTGGTGGACGAGCTCGTGAAAGTGATGGGCCGGCACAA
GCCCGAGAACATCGTGATCGAAATGGCCAGAGAGAACCAGACCACCCAGAAGGGACAGAAGAACAGCCGC
GAGAGAATGAAGCGGATCGAAGAGGGCATCAAAGAGCTGGGCAGCCAGATCCTGAAAGAACACCCCGTGG
AAAACACCCAGCTGCAGAACGAGAAGCTGTACCTGTACTACCTGCAGAATGGGCGGGATATGTACGTGGA
CCAGGAACTGGACATCAACCGGCTGTCCGACTACGATGTGGACCATATCGTGCCTCAGAGCTTTCTGAAG
GACGACTCCATCGACAACAAGGTGCTGACCAGAAGCGACAAGAACCGGGGCAAGAGCGACAACGTGCCCT
CCGAAGAGGTCGTGAAGAAGATGAAGAACTACTGGCGGCAGCTGCTGAACGCCAAGCTGATTACCCAGAG
AAAGTTCGACAATCTGACCAAGGCCGAGAGAGGCGGCCTGAGCGAACTGGATAAGGCCGGCTTCATCAAG
AGACAGCTGGTGGAAACCCGGCAGATCACAAAGCACGTGGCACAGATCCTGGACTCCCGGATGAACACTA
AGTACGACGAGAATGACAAGCTGATCCGGGAAGTGAAAGTGATCACCCTGAAGTCCAAGCTGGTGTCCGA
TTTCCGGAAGGATTTCCAGTTTTACAAAGTGCGCGAGATCAACAACTACCACCACGCCCACGACGCCTAC
CTGAACGCCGTCGTGGGAACCGCCCTGATCAAAAAGTACCCTAAGCTGGAAAGCGAGTTCGTGTACGGCG
ACTACAAGGTGTACGACGTGCGGAAGATGATCGCCAAGAGCGAGCAGGAAATCGGCAAGGCTACCGCCAA
GTACTTCTTCTACAGCAACATCATGAACTTTTTCAAGACCGAGATTACCCTGGCCAACGGCGAGATCCGG
AAGCGGCCTCTGATCGAGACAAACGGCGAAACCGGGGAGATCGTGTGGGATAAGGGCCGGGATTTTGCCA
CCGTGCGGAAAGTGCTGAGCATGCCCCAAGTGAATATCGTGAAAAAGACCGAGGTGCAGACAGGCGGCTT
CAGCAAAGAGTCTATCCTGCCCAAGAGGAACAGCGATAAGCTGATCGCCAGAAAGAAGGACTGGGACCCT
AAGAAGTACGGCGGCTTCGACAGCCCCACCGTGGCCTATTCTGTGCTGGTGGTGGCCAAAGTGGAAAAGG
GCAAGTCCAAGAAACTGAAGAGTGTGAAAGAGCTGCTGGGGATCACCATCATGGAAAGAAGCAGCTTCGA
GAAGAATCCCATCGACTTTCTGGAAGCCAAGGGCTACAAAGAAGTGAAAAAGGACCTGATCATCAAGCTG
CCTAAGTACTCCCTGTTCGAGCTGGAAAACGGCCGGAAGAGAATGCTGGCCTCTGCCGGCGAACTGCAGA
AGGGAAACGAACTGGCCCTGCCCTCCAAATATGTGAACTTCCTGTACCTGGCCAGCCACTATGAGAAGCT
GAAGGGCTCCCCCGAGGATAATGAGCAGAAACAGCTGTTTGTGGAACAGCACAAGCACTACCTGGACGAG
ATCATCGAGCAGATCAGCGAGTTCTCCAAGAGAGTGATCCTGGCCGACGCTAATCTGGACAAAGTGCTGT
CCGCCTACAACAAGCACCGGGATAAGCCCATCAGAGAGCAGGCCGAGAATATCATCCACCTGTTTACCCT
GACCAATCTGGGAGCCCCTGCCGCCTTCAAGTACTTTGACACCACCATCGACCGGAAGAGGTACACCAGC
ACCAAAGAGGTGCTGGACGCCACCCTGATCCACCAGAGCATCACCGGCCTGTACGAGACACGGATCGACC
TGTCTCAGCTGGGAGGCGACAAAAGGCCGGCGGCCACGAAAAAGGCCGGCCAGGCAAAAAAGAAAAAGTA
AGAATTCCTAGAGCTCGCTGATCAGCCTCGACTGTGCCTTCTAGTTGCCAGCCATCTGTTGTTTGCCCCT
CCCCCGTGCCTTCCTTGACCCTGGAAGGTGCCACTCCCACTGTCCTTTCCTAATAAAATGAGGAAATTGC
ATCGCATTGTCTGAGTAGGTGTCATTCTATTCTGGGGGGTGGGGTGGGGCAGGACAGCAAGGGGGAGGAT
TGGGAAGAGAATAGCAGGCATGCTGGGGAGCGGCCGCAGGAACCCCTAGTGATGGAGTTGGCCACTCCCT
CTCTGCGCGCTCGCTCGCTCACTGAGGCCGGGCGACCAAAGGTCGCCCGACGCCCGGGCTTTGCCCGGGC
GGCCTCAGTGAGCGAGCGAGCGCGCAGCTGCCTGCAGGGGCGCCTGATGCGGTATTTTCTCCTTACGCAT
CTGTGCGGTATTTCACACCGCATA
[142 nt withheld, positions 5695-5836]
C
[141 nt withheld, positions 5838-5978]
CCTTTGACGTTGGAGTCCACGTTCTTT
[37 nt withheld, positions 6006-6042]
ACCCTATCTCGGGCTATTCTTTTGATTTATAAGGGATTTTGCCGATTTCGGCCTATTGGTTAAAAAATGA
GCTGATTTAACAAAAATTTAACGCGAATTTTAACAAAATATTAACGTTTACAATTTTATGGTGCACTCTC
AGTACAATCTGCTCTGATGCCGCATAGTTAAGCCAGCCCCGACACCCGCCAACACCCGCTGACGCGCCCT
GACGGGCTTGTCTGCTCCCGGCATCCGCTTACAGACAAGCTGTGACCGTCTCCGGGAGCTGCATGTGTCA
GAGGTTTTCACCGTCATCACCGAAACGCGCGAGACGAAAGGGCCTCGTGATACGCCTATTTTTATAGGTT
AATGTCATGATAATAATGGTTTCTTAGACGTCAGGTGGCACTTTTCGGGGAAATGTGCGCGGAACCCCTA
TTTGTTTATTTTTCTAAATACATTCAAATATGTATCCGCTCATGAGACAATAACCCTGATAAATGCTTCA
ATAATATTGAAAAAGGAAGAGTATGAGTATTCAACATTTCCGTGTCGCCCTTATTCCCTTTTTTGCGGCA
TTTTGCCTTCCTGTTTTTGCTCACCCAGAAACGCTGGTGAAAGTAAAAGATGCTGAAGATCAGTTGGGTG
CACGAGTGGGTTACATCGAACTGGATCTCAACAGCGGTAAGATCCTTGAGAGTTTTCGCCCCGAAGAACG
TTTTCCAATGATGAGCACTTTTAAAGTTCTGCTATGTGGCGCGGTATTATCCCGTATTGACGCCGGGCAA
GAGCAACTCGGTCGCCGCATACACTATTCTCAGAATGACTTGGTTGAGTACTCACCAGTCACAGAAAAGC
ATCTTACGGATGGCATGACAGTAAGAGAATTATGCAGTGCTGCCATAACCATGAGTGATAACACTGCGGC
CAACTTACTTCTGACAACGATCGGAGGACCGAAGGAGCTAACCGCTTTTTTGCACAACATGGGGGATCAT
GTAACTCGCCTTGATCGTTGGGAACCGGAGCTGAATGAAGCCATACCAAACGACGAGCGTGACACCACGA
TGCCTGTAGCAATGGCAACAACGTTGCGCAAACTATTAACTGGCGAACTACTTACTCTAGCTTCCCGGCA
ACAATTAATAGACTGGATGGAGGCGGATAAAGTTGCAGGACCACTTCTGCGCTCGGCCCTTCCGGCTGGC
TGGTTTATTGCTGATAAATCTGGAGCCGGTGAGCGTGGAAGCCGCGGTATCATTGCAGCACTGGGGCCAG
ATGGTAAGCCCTCCCGTATCGTAGTTATCTACACGACGGGGAGTCAGGCAACTATGGATGAACGAAATAG
ACAGATCGCTGAGATAGGTGCCTCACTGATTAAGCATTGGTAACTGTCAGACCAAGTTTACTCATATATA
CTTTAGATTGATTTAAAACTTCATTTTTAATTTAAAAGGATCTAGGTGAAGATCCTTTTTGATAATCTCA
TGACCAAAATCCCTTAACGTGAGTTTTCGTTCCACTGAGCGTCAGACCCCGTAGAAAAGATCAAAGGATC
TTCTTGAGATCCTTTTTTTCTGCGCGTAATCTGCTGCTTGCAAACAAAAAAACCACCGCTACCAGCGGTG
GTTTGTTTGCCGGATCAAGAGCTACCAACTCTTTTTCCGAAGGTAACTGGCTTCAGCAGAGCGCAGATAC
CAAATACTGTCCTTCTAGTGTAGCCGTAGTTAGGCCACCACTTCAAGAACTCTGTAGCACCGCCTACATA
CCTCGCTCTGCTAATCCTGTTACCAGTGGCTGCTGCCAGTGGCGATAAGTCGTGTCTTACCGGGTTGGAC
TCAAGACGATAGTTACCGGATAAGGCGCAGCGGTCGGGCTGAACGGGGGGTTCGTGCACACAGCCCAGCT
TGGAGCGAACGACCTACACCGAACTGAGATACCTACAGCGTGAGCTATGAGAAAGCGCCACGCTTCCCGA
AGGGAGAAAGGCGGACAGGTATCCGGTAAGCGGCAGGGTCGGAACAGGAGAGCGCACGAGGGAGCTTCCA
GGGGGAAACGCCTGGTATCTTTATAGTCCTGTCGGGTTTCGCCACCTCTGACTTGAGCGTCGATTTTTGT
GATGCTCGTCAGGGGGGCGGAGCCTATGGAAAAACGCCAGCAACGCGGCCTTTTTACGGTTCCTGGCCTT
TTGCTGGCCTTTTGCTCACATGTGAGGGCCTATTTCCCATGATTCCTTCATATTTGCATATACGATACAA
GGCTGTTAGAGAGATAATTGGAATTAATTTGACTGTAAACACAAAGATATTAGTACAAAATACGTGACGT
AGAAAGTAATAATTTCTTGGGTAGTTTGCAGTTTTAAAATTATGTTTTAAAATGGACTATCATATGCTTA
CCGTAACTTGAAAGTATTTCGATTTCTTGGCTTTATATATCTTGTGGAAAGGACGAAACACCCAGCTTTA
CTGACCGGTTCTGTTT
