Features (pLannotate 1.2.2; 19 found; start..end, strand, type, name):
     79..122     +  misc_RNA       gRNA scaffold (fragment): guide RNA scaffold for the Streptococcus pyogenes CRISPR/Cas9 system
    169..454     +  enhancer       CMV enhancer: human cytomegalovirus immediate early enhancer; contains an 18-bp deletion relative to the standard CMV enhancer
    456..573     +  promoter       chicken β-actin promoter (fragment): No description available
    570..696     +  promoter       chicken β-actin promoter (fragment): No description available
    697..924     +  intron         hybrid intron: hybrid between chicken β-actin (CBA) and minute virus of mice (MMV) introns (Gray et al., 2011)
   1062..2663    +  CDS            Cas9(N): N-terminal portion of Streptococcus pyogenes Cas9 (Zetsche et al., 2015)
   2664..5162    +  CDS            Cas9(C): C-terminal portion of Streptococcus pyogenes Cas9 (Zetsche et al., 2015)
   5163..5210    +  CDS            nucleoplasmin NLS: bipartite nuclear localization signal from nucleoplasmin
   5244..5355    +  polyA_signal   bGH poly(A) signal: bovine growth hormone polyadenylation signal
   5460..5600    +  repeat_region  AAV2 ITR: inverted terminal repeat of adeno-associated virus serotype 2 inverted
   5605..5656    -  misc_feature   bom (fragment): basis of mobility region from pBR322
   5675..6130    +  rep_origin     f1 ori (sequence partly withheld): f1 bacteriophage origin of replication; arrow indicates direction of (+) strand synthesis
   6131..6180    -  misc_feature   bom (fragment): basis of mobility region from pBR322
   6282..6317    -  CDS            rop (fragment): Rop protein, which maintains plasmids at low copy number; rop
   6412..6516    +  promoter       AmpR promoter: bla
   6517..7377    +  CDS            AmpR: β-lactamase; bla; confers resistance to ampicillin, carbenicillin, and related antibiotics
   7548..8136    +  rep_origin     ori: high-copy-number ColE1/pMB1/pBR322/pUC origin of replication
   8198..8438    +  promoter       U6 promoter: RNA polymerase III promoter for human U6 snRNA
   8468..72      +  misc_RNA       gRNA scaffold (across the origin): guide RNA scaffold for the Streptococcus pyogenes CRISPR/Cas9 system
>Addgene plasmid #112466 | pMLX.1.0-gDNA | addgene full sequence | sequence record 230496 | Addgene NGS Result
TAGAGCTAGAAATAGCAAGTTAAAATAAGGCTAGTCCGTTATCAACTTGAAAAAGTGGCACCGAGTCGGT
GCTTTTTTGTTTTAGAGCTAGAAATAGCAAGTTAAAATAAGGCTAGTCCGTTTTTAGCGCGTGCGCCAAT
TCTGCAGACAAATGGCTCTAGAGGTACCCGTTACATAACTTACGGTAAATGGCCCGCCTGGCTGACCGCC
CAACGACCCCCGCCCATTGACGTCAATAGTAACGCCAATAGGGACTTTCCATTGACGTCAATGGGTGGAG
TATTTACGGTAAACTGCCCACTTGGCAGTACATCAAGTGTATCATATGCCAAGTACGCCCCCTATTGACG
TCAATGACGGTAAATGGCCCGCCTGGCATTGTGCCCAGTACATGACCTTATGGGACTTTCCTACTTGGCA
GTACATCTACGTATTAGTCATCGCTATTACCATGGTCGAGGTGAGCCCCACGTTCTGCTTCACTCTCCCC
ATCTCCCCCCCCTCCCCACCCCCAATTTTGTATTTATTTATTTTTTAATTATTTTGTGCAGCGATGGGGG
CGGGGGGGGGGGGCGGGGCGGGGCGAGGCGGAGAGGTGCGGCGGCAGCCAATCAGAGCGGCGCGCTCCGA
AAGTTTCCTTTTATGGCGAGGCGGCGGCGGCGGCGGCCCTATAAAAAGCGAAGCGCGCGGCGGGCGGGAG
TCGCTGCGCGCTGCCTTCGCCCCGTGCCCCGCTCCGCCGCCGCCTCGCGCCGCCCGCCCCGGCTCTGACT
GACCGCGTTACTCCCACAGGTGAGCGGGCGGGACGGCCCTTCTCCTCCGGGCTGTAATTAGCTGAGCAAG
AGGTAAGGGTTTAAGGGATGGTTGGTTGGTGGGGTATTAATGTTTAATTACCTGGAGCACCTGCCTGAAA
TCACTTTTTTTCAGGTTGGACCGGTGCCACCATGGACTATAAGGACCACGACGGAGACTACAAGGATCAT
GATATTGATTACAAAGACGATGACGATAAGATGGCCCCAAAGAAGAAGCGGAAGGTCGGTATCCACGGAG
TCCCAGCAGCCGACAAGAAGTACAGCATCGGCCTGGACATCGGCACCAACTCTGTGGGCTGGGCCGTGAT
CACCGACGAGTACAAGGTGCCCAGCAAGAAATTCAAGGTGCTGGGCAACACCGACCGGCACAGCATCAAG
AAGAACCTGATCGGAGCCCTGCTGTTCGACAGCGGCGAAACAGCCGAGGCCACCCGGCTGAAGAGAACCG
CCAGAAGAAGATACACCAGACGGAAGAACCGGATCTGCTATCTGCAAGAGATCTTCAGCAACGAGATGGC
CAAGGTGGACGACAGCTTCTTCCACAGACTGGAAGAGTCCTTCCTGGTGGAAGAGGATAAGAAGCACGAG
CGGCACCCCATCTTCGGCAACATCGTGGACGAGGTGGCCTACCACGAGAAGTACCCCACCATCTACCACC
TGAGAAAGAAACTGGTGGACAGCACCGACAAGGCCGACCTGCGGCTGATCTATCTGGCCCTGGCCCACAT
GATCAAGTTCCGGGGCCACTTCCTGATCGAGGGCGACCTGAACCCCGACAACAGCGACGTGGACAAGCTG
TTCATCCAGCTGGTGCAGACCTACAACCAGCTGTTCGAGGAAAACCCCATCAACGCCAGCGGCGTGGACG
CCAAGGCCATCCTGTCTGCCAGACTGAGCAAGAGCAGACGGCTGGAAAATCTGATCGCCCAGCTGCCCGG
CGAGAAGAAGAATGGCCTGTTCGGAAACCTGATTGCCCTGAGCCTGGGCCTGACCCCCAACTTCAAGAGC
AACTTCGACCTGGCCGAGGATGCCAAACTGCAGCTGAGCAAGGACACCTACGACGACGACCTGGACAACC
TGCTGGCCCAGATCGGCGACCAGTACGCCGACCTGTTTCTGGCCGCCAAGAACCTGTCCGACGCCATCCT
GCTGAGCGACATCCTGAGAGTGAACACCGAGATCACCAAGGCCCCCCTGAGCGCCTCTATGATCAAGAGA
TACGACGAGCACCACCAGGACCTGACCCTGCTGAAAGCTCTCGTGCGGCAGCAGCTGCCTGAGAAGTACA
AAGAGATTTTCTTCGACCAGAGCAAGAACGGCTACGCCGGCTACATTGACGGCGGAGCCAGCCAGGAAGA
GTTCTACAAGTTCATCAAGCCCATCCTGGAAAAGATGGACGGCACCGAGGAACTGCTCGTGAAGCTGAAC
AGAGAGGACCTGCTGCGGAAGCAGCGGACCTTCGACAACGGCAGCATCCCCCACCAGATCCACCTGGGAG
AGCTGCACGCCATTCTGCGGCGGCAGGAAGATTTTTACCCATTCCTGAAGGACAACCGGGAAAAGATCGA
GAAGATCCTGACCTTCCGCATCCCCTACTACGTGGGCCCTCTGGCCAGGGGAAACAGCAGATTCGCCTGG
ATGACCAGAAAGAGCGAGGAAACCATCACCCCCTGGAACTTCGAGGAAGTGGTGGACAAGGGCGCTTCCG
CCCAGAGCTTCATCGAGCGGATGACCAACTTCGATAAGAACCTGCCCAACGAGAAGGTGCTGCCCAAGCA
CAGCCTGCTGTACGAGTACTTCACCGTGTATAACGAGCTGACCAAAGTGAAATACGTGACCGAGGGAATG
AGAAAGCCCGCCTTCCTGAGCGGCGAGCAGAAAAAGGCCATCGTGGACCTGCTGTTCAAGACCAACCGGA
AAGTGACCGTGAAGCAGCTGAAAGAGGACTACTTCAAGAAAATCGAGTGCTTCGACTCCGTGGAAATCTC
CGGCGTGGAAGATCGGTTCAACGCCTCCCTGGGCACATACCACGATCTGCTGAAAATTATCAAGGACAAG
GACTTCCTGGACAATGAGGAAAACGAGGACATTCTGGAAGATATCGTGCTGACCCTGACACTGTTTGAGG
ACAGAGAGATGATCGAGGAACGGCTGAAAACCTATGCCCACCTGTTCGACGACAAAGTGATGAAGCAGCT
GAAGCGGCGGAGATACACCGGCTGGGGCAGGCTGAGCCGGAAGCTGATCAACGGCATCCGGGACAAGCAG
TCCGGCAAGACAATCCTGGATTTCCTGAAGTCCGACGGCTTCGCCAACAGAAACTTCATGCAGCTGATCC
ACGACGACAGCCTGACCTTTAAAGAGGACATCCAGAAAGCCCAGGTGTCCGGCCAGGGCGATAGCCTGCA
CGAGCACATTGCCAATCTGGCCGGCAGCCCCGCCATTAAGAAGGGCATCCTGCAGACAGTGAAGGTGGTG
GACGAGCTCGTGAAAGTGATGGGCCGGCACAAGCCCGAGAACATCGTGATCGAAATGGCCAGAGAGAACC
AGACCACCCAGAAGGGACAGAAGAACAGCCGCGAGAGAATGAAGCGGATCGAAGAGGGCATCAAAGAGCT
GGGCAGCCAGATCCTGAAAGAACACCCCGTGGAAAACACCCAGCTGCAGAACGAGAAGCTGTACCTGTAC
TACCTGCAGAATGGGCGGGATATGTACGTGGACCAGGAACTGGACATCAACCGGCTGTCCGACTACGATG
TGGACCATATCGTGCCTCAGAGCTTTCTGAAGGACGACTCCATCGACAACAAGGTGCTGACCAGAAGCGA
CAAGAACCGGGGCAAGAGCGACAACGTGCCCTCCGAAGAGGTCGTGAAGAAGATGAAGAACTACTGGCGG
CAGCTGCTGAACGCCAAGCTGATTACCCAGAGAAAGTTCGACAATCTGACCAAGGCCGAGAGAGGCGGCC
TGAGCGAACTGGATAAGGCCGGCTTCATCAAGAGACAGCTGGTGGAAACCCGGCAGATCACAAAGCACGT
GGCACAGATCCTGGACTCCCGGATGAACACTAAGTACGACGAGAATGACAAGCTGATCCGGGAAGTGAAA
GTGATCACCCTGAAGTCCAAGCTGGTGTCCGATTTCCGGAAGGATTTCCAGTTTTACAAAGTGCGCGAGA
TCAACAACTACCACCACGCCCACGACGCCTACCTGAACGCCGTCGTGGGAACCGCCCTGATCAAAAAGTA
CCCTAAGCTGGAAAGCGAGTTCGTGTACGGCGACTACAAGGTGTACGACGTGCGGAAGATGATCGCCAAG
AGCGAGCAGGAAATCGGCAAGGCTACCGCCAAGTACTTCTTCTACAGCAACATCATGAACTTTTTCAAGA
CCGAGATTACCCTGGCCAACGGCGAGATCCGGAAGCGGCCTCTGATCGAGACAAACGGCGAAACCGGGGA
GATCGTGTGGGATAAGGGCCGGGATTTTGCCACCGTGCGGAAAGTGCTGAGCATGCCCCAAGTGAATATC
GTGAAAAAGACCGAGGTGCAGACAGGCGGCTTCAGCAAAGAGTCTATCCTGCCCAAGAGGAACAGCGATA
AGCTGATCGCCAGAAAGAAGGACTGGGACCCTAAGAAGTACGGCGGCTTCGACAGCCCCACCGTGGCCTA
TTCTGTGCTGGTGGTGGCCAAAGTGGAAAAGGGCAAGTCCAAGAAACTGAAGAGTGTGAAAGAGCTGCTG
GGGATCACCATCATGGAAAGAAGCAGCTTCGAGAAGAATCCCATCGACTTTCTGGAAGCCAAGGGCTACA
AAGAAGTGAAAAAGGACCTGATCATCAAGCTGCCTAAGTACTCCCTGTTCGAGCTGGAAAACGGCCGGAA
GAGAATGCTGGCCTCTGCCGGCGAACTGCAGAAGGGAAACGAACTGGCCCTGCCCTCCAAATATGTGAAC
TTCCTGTACCTGGCCAGCCACTATGAGAAGCTGAAGGGCTCCCCCGAGGATAATGAGCAGAAACAGCTGT
TTGTGGAACAGCACAAGCACTACCTGGACGAGATCATCGAGCAGATCAGCGAGTTCTCCAAGAGAGTGAT
CCTGGCCGACGCTAATCTGGACAAAGTGCTGTCCGCCTACAACAAGCACCGGGATAAGCCCATCAGAGAG
CAGGCCGAGAATATCATCCACCTGTTTACCCTGACCAATCTGGGAGCCCCTGCCGCCTTCAAGTACTTTG
ACACCACCATCGACCGGAAGAGGTACACCAGCACCAAAGAGGTGCTGGACGCCACCCTGATCCACCAGAG
CATCACCGGCCTGTACGAGACACGGATCGACCTGTCTCAGCTGGGAGGCGACAAAAGGCCGGCGGCCACG
AAAAAGGCCGGCCAGGCAAAAAAGAAAAAGTAAGAATTCCTAGAGCTCGCTGATCAGCCTCGACTGTGCC
TTCTAGTTGCCAGCCATCTGTTGTTTGCCCCTCCCCCGTGCCTTCCTTGACCCTGGAAGGTGCCACTCCC
ACTGTCCTTTCCTAATAAAATGAGGAAATTGCATCGCATTGTCTGAGTAGGTGTCATTCTATTCTGGGGG
GTGGGGTGGGGCAGGACAGCAAGGGGGAGGATTGGGAAGAGAATAGCAGGCATGCTGGGGAGCGGCCGCA
GGAACCCCTAGTGATGGAGTTGGCCACTCCCTCTCTGCGCGCTCGCTCGCTCACTGAGGCCGGGCGACCA
AAGGTCGCCCGACGCCCGGGCTTTGCCCGGGCGGCCTCAGTGAGCGAGCGAGCGCGCAGCTGCCTGCAGG
GGCGCCTGATGCGGTATTTTCTCCTTACGCATCTGTGCGGTATTTCACACCGCATA
[95 nt withheld, positions 5657-5751]
T
[46 nt withheld, positions 5753-5798]
C
[141 nt withheld, positions 5800-5940]
CCTTTGACGTTGGAGTCCACGTTCTTT
[37 nt withheld, positions 5968-6004]
ACTCTATCTCGGGCTATTCTTTTGATTTATAAGGGATTTTGCCGATTTCGGTCTATTGGTTAAAAAATGA
GCTGATTTAACAAAAATTTAACGCGAATTTTAACAAAATATTAACGTTTACAATTTTATGGTGCACTCTC
AGTACAATCTGCTCTGATGCCGCATAGTTAAGCCAGCCCCGACACCCGCCAACACCCGCTGACGCGCCCT
GACGGGCTTGTCTGCTCCCGGCATCCGCTTACAGACAAGCTGTGACCGTCTCCGGGAGCTGCATGTGTCA
GAGGTTTTCACCGTCATCACCGAAACGCGCGAGACGAAAGGGCCTCGTGATACGCCTATTTTTATAGGTT
AATGTCATGATAATAATGGTTTCTTAGACGTCAGGTGGCACTTTTCGGGGAAATGTGCGCGGAACCCCTA
TTTGTTTATTTTTCTAAATACATTCAAATATGTATCCGCTCATGAGACAATAACCCTGATAAATGCTTCA
ATAATATTGAAAAAGGAAGAGTATGAGTATTCAACATTTCCGTGTCGCCCTTATTCCCTTTTTTGCGGCA
TTTTGCCTTCCTGTTTTTGCTCACCCAGAAACGCTGGTGAAAGTAAAAGATGCTGAAGATCAGTTGGGTG
CACGAGTGGGTTACATCGAACTGGATCTCAACAGCGGTAAGATCCTTGAGAGTTTTCGCCCCGAAGAACG
TTTTCCAATGATGAGCACTTTTAAAGTTCTGCTATGTGGCGCGGTATTATCCCGTATTGACGCCGGGCAA
GAGCAACTCGGTCGCCGCATACACTATTCTCAGAATGACTTGGTTGAGTACTCACCAGTCACAGAAAAGC
ATCTTACGGATGGCATGACAGTAAGAGAATTATGCAGTGCTGCCATAACCATGAGTGATAACACTGCGGC
CAACTTACTTCTGACAACGATCGGAGGACCGAAGGAGCTAACCGCTTTTTTGCACAACATGGGGGATCAT
GTAACTCGCCTTGATCGTTGGGAACCGGAGCTGAATGAAGCCATACCAAACGACGAGCGTGACACCACGA
TGCCTGTAGCAATGGCAACAACGTTGCGCAAACTATTAACTGGCGAACTACTTACTCTAGCTTCCCGGCA
ACAATTAATAGACTGGATGGAGGCGGATAAAGTTGCAGGACCACTTCTGCGCTCGGCCCTTCCGGCTGGC
TGGTTTATTGCTGATAAATCTGGAGCCGGTGAGCGTGGAAGCCGCGGTATCATTGCAGCACTGGGGCCAG
ATGGTAAGCCCTCCCGTATCGTAGTTATCTACACGACGGGGAGTCAGGCAACTATGGATGAACGAAATAG
ACAGATCGCTGAGATAGGTGCCTCACTGATTAAGCATTGGTAACTGTCAGACCAAGTTTACTCATATATA
CTTTAGATTGATTTAAAACTTCATTTTTAATTTAAAAGGATCTAGGTGAAGATCCTTTTTGATAATCTCA
TGACCAAAATCCCTTAACGTGAGTTTTCGTTCCACTGAGCGTCAGACCCCGTAGAAAAGATCAAAGGATC
TTCTTGAGATCCTTTTTTTCTGCGCGTAATCTGCTGCTTGCAAACAAAAAAACCACCGCTACCAGCGGTG
GTTTGTTTGCCGGATCAAGAGCTACCAACTCTTTTTCCGAAGGTAACTGGCTTCAGCAGAGCGCAGATAC
CAAATACTGTTCTTCTAGTGTAGCCGTAGTTAGGCCACCACTTCAAGAACTCTGTAGCACCGCCTACATA
CCTCGCTCTGCTAATCCTGTTACCAGTGGCTGCTGCCAGTGGCGATAAGTCGTGTCTTACCGGGTTGGAC
TCAAGACGATAGTTACCGGATAAGGCGCAGCGGTCGGGCTGAACGGGGGGTTCGTGCACACAGCCCAGCT
TGGAGCGAACGACCTACACCGAACTGAGATACCTACAGCGTGAGCTATGAGAAAGCGCCACGCTTCCCGA
AGGGAGAAAGGCGGACAGGTATCCGGTAAGCGGCAGGGTCGGAACAGGAGAGCGCACGAGGGAGCTTCCA
GGGGGAAACGCCTGGTATCTTTATAGTCCTGTCGGGTTTCGCCACCTCTGACTTGAGCGTCGATTTTTGT
GATGCTCGTCAGGGGGGCGGAGCCTATGGAAAAACGCCAGCAACGCGGCCTTTTTACGGTTCCTGGCCTT
TTGCTGGCCTTTTGCTCACATGTGAGGGCCTATTTCCCATGATTCCTTCATATTTGCATATACGATACAA
GGCTGTTAGAGAGATAATTGGAATTAATTTGACTGTAAACACAAAGATATTAGTACAAAATACGTGACGT
AGAAAGTAATAATTTCTTGGGTAGTTTGCAGTTTTAAAATTATGTTTTAAAATGGACTATCATATGCTTA
CCGTAACTTGAAAGTATTTCGATTTCTTGGCTTTATATATCTTGTGGAAAGGACGAAACACCGCAGCTTT
ACTGACCGGTTCTGTTT
